Addgene plasmid #68220: pEGB 35S:DsRed:Tnos (GB0361)
Purpose: Transcriptional unit for DsRed plant expression driven by the 35S promoter
Depositing lab: Diego Orzaez. Depositing organization: Agencia Estatal Consejo Superior de Investigaciones Científicas, M.P. Publication: GoldenBraid 2.0: a comprehensive DNA assembly framework for plant synthetic biology. Sarrion-Perdigones A, Vazquez-Vilar M, Palaci J, Castelijns B, Forment J, Ziarsolo P, Blanca J, Granell A, Orzaez D. Plant Physiol. 2013 Jul;162(3):1618-31. 10.1104/pp.113.217661 PubMed 23669743.
Backbone
  Vector backbone: pDGB1alpha2
  Backbone manufacturer: self-made; derived from pGreenII generated at the JIC
  Vector type: Plant Expression, Synthetic Biology
Growth in bacteria
  Bacterial resistance: Kanamycin, 50 μg/mL
  Growth temperature: 37°C
  Growth strain: DH5alpha
  Copy number: High Copy
Gene/Insert
  Gene/Insert name: DsRed
  Insert size (bp): 2202
  Mutation: BsaI and BsmBI sites removed
  Promoter: 35S
  Cloning method: Restriction Enzyme; 5′ cloning site BsaI (destroyed during cloning); 3′ cloning site BsaI (destroyed during cloning)
  Sequencing primers: 5′ caacctctcgggcttctgga
Terms and licenses: Academic/Nonprofit Terms; Industry Terms: Not Available to Industry
Depositor comments: insert can be released with BsmBI
How to cite: pEGB 35S:DsRed:Tnos (GB0361) was a gift from Diego Orzaez (Addgene plasmid # 68220 ; http://n2t.net/addgene:68220 ; RRID:Addgene_68220)
