[The description below was written by a language model from this plasmid's Addgene catalogue record and pLannotate feature annotations shown in this document.]
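Description:
pEGB 35S:DsRed:Tnos (GB0361) is a GoldenBraid 2.0 plant expression plasmid carrying a complete transcriptional unit for the red fluorescent protein DsRed. It is built in the alpha-level destination vector pDGB1alpha2, a binary backbone derived from pGreenII. It is maintained in E. coli at high copy through a ColE1/pUC-type origin and selected with kanamycin via an aph(3')-Ia resistance gene. The backbone also carries the pSa origin, which in pGreen-type vectors supports replication in Agrobacterium when the replicase is supplied in trans from a helper plasmid. Nopaline-type left and right T-DNA border repeats flank the cargo, so the cassette can be delivered to plant cells by Agrobacterium-mediated transfer. No plant selectable marker is annotated within the T-DNA.

The payload consists of the strong constitutive CaMV 35S promoter, followed by a fragment of the TMV Ω leader (a translational enhancer). Next comes a coding sequence annotated as DsRed2, a constitutively fluorescent Discosoma-derived red protein, and then the nopaline synthase terminator and polyadenylation signal. Internal BsaI and BsmBI sites were removed from the insert to make it compatible with the type IIS assembly scheme. The unit was assembled through BsaI sites that were destroyed during cloning, and the depositor notes that it can be released with BsmBI, which allows it to be combined with other transcriptional units in higher-order GoldenBraid constructs. The plasmid therefore serves both as a ready-made red fluorescent reporter for transient or stable plant expression and as a reusable module for multigene plant synthetic biology designs.
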