Features (pLannotate 1.2.2; 12 found; start..end, strand, type, name):
    616..960     +  promoter       CaMV 35S promoter: strong constitutive promoter from cauliflower mosaic virus
    913..959     +  promoter       minimal CaMV 35S promoter: minimal 35S promoter from cauliflower mosaic virus
    992..1017    +  misc_feature   TMV Ω (fragment): translational enhancer from the tobacco mosaic virus 5'-leader sequence (Gallie et al., 1988)
   1034..1708    +  CDS            DsRed2: DsRed2 is a basic (constitutively fluorescent) red fluorescent protein published in 2006, derived from Discosoma sp..
   1735..1987    +  terminator     NOS terminator: nopaline synthase terminator and poly(A) signal
   2108..2195    +  promoter       AmpR promoter (fragment): bla
   2224..2248    +  misc_feature   RB T-DNA repeat: right border repeat from nopaline C58 T-DNA
   2339..2927    -  rep_origin     ori: high-copy-number ColE1/pMB1/pBR322/pUC origin of replication
   3098..3913    -  CDS            KanR: aminoglycoside phosphotransferase; aph(3')-Ia; confers resistance to kanamycin in bacteria or G418 (Geneticin®) in eukaryotes
   4098..4199    +  CDS            TRA2_ECOLX (fragment): Protein predicted: Swiss-Prot protein existence level 4. Required for transposition of transposon Tn903. From Escherichia coli.
   4204..4639    +  rep_origin     pSa ori: origin of replication from bacterial plasmid pSa
   4772..4794    +  misc_feature   LB T-DNA repeat: left border repeat from nopaline C58 T-DNA (truncated)
>Addgene plasmid #68220 | pEGB 35S:DsRed:Tnos (GB0361) | depositor full sequence | sequence record 128360 | pEGB 35S:DsRed:Tnos (GB0361) sequence 4812 bps
GGAGACTAGAGCCAAGCTGATCTCCTTTGCCCCGGAGATCACCATGGACGACTTTCTCTATCTCTACGAT
CTAGGAAGAAAGTTCGACGGAGAAGGTGACGATACCATGTTCACCACCGATAATGAGAAGATTAGCCTCT
TCAATTTCAGAAAGAATGCTGACCCACAGATGGTTAGAGAGGCCTACGCGGCAGGTCTGATCAAGACGAT
CTACCCGAGTAATAATCTCCAGGAGATCAAATACCTTCCCAAGAAGGTTAAAGATGCAGTCAAAAGATTC
AGGACTAACTGCATCAAGAACACAGAGAAAGATATATTTCTCAAGATCAGAAGTACTATTCCAGTATGGA
CGATTCAAGGCTTGCTTCATAAACCAAGGCAAGTAATAGAGATTGGAGTCTCTAAGAAAGTAGTTCCTAC
TGAATCAAAGGCCATGGAGTCAAAAATTCAGATCGAGGATCTAACAGAACTCGCCGTGAAGACTGGCGAA
CAGTTCATACAGAGTCTTTTACGACTCAATGACAAGAAGAAAATCTTCGTCAACATGGTGGAGCACGACA
CTCTCGTCTACTCCAAGAATATCAAAGATACAGTCTCAGAAGACCAAAGGGCTATTGAGACTTTTCAACA
AAGGGTAATATCGGGAAACCTCCTCGGATTCCATTGCCCAGCTATCTGTCACTTCATCAAAAGGACAGTA
GAAAAGGAAGGTGGCACCTACAAATGCCATCATTGCGATAAAGGAAAGGCTATCGTTCAAGATGCCTCTG
CCGACAGTGGTCCCAAAGATGGACCCCCACCCACGAGGAGCATCGTGGAAAAAGAAGACGTTCCAACCAC
GTCTTCAAAGCAAGTGGATTGATGTGATATCTCCACTGACGTAAGGGATGACGCACAATCCCACTATCCT
TCGCAAGACCCTTCCTCTATATAAGGAAGTTCATTTCATTTGGAGAGGACTCCGGTATTTTTACAACAAT
TACCACAACAAAACAAACAACAAACAACATTACAATTTACTATTCTAGTCGAAATGGCCTCCTCCGAGAA
CGTCATCACCGAGTTCATGCGCTTCAAGGTGCGCATGGAGGGCACCGTGAACGGCCACGAGTTCGAGATC
GAGGGCGAGGGCGAGGGCCGCCCCTACGAGGGCCACAACACCGTGAAGCTGAAGGTGACCAAGGGCGGCC
CCCTGCCCTTCGCCTGGGACATCCTGTCCCCCCAGTTCCAGTACGGCTCCAAGGTGTACGTGAAGCACCC
CGCCGACATCCCCGACTACAAGAAGCTGTCCTTCCCCGAGGGCTTCAAGTGGGAGCGCGTGATGAACTTC
GAGGACGGCGGCGTGGCGACCGTGACCCAGGACTCCTCCCTGCAGGACGGCTGCTTCATCTACAAGGTGA
AGTTCATCGGCGTGAACTTCCCCTCCGACGGCCCCGTGATGCAGAAGAAGACGATGGGCTGGGAGGCCTC
CACCGAGCGCCTGTACCCCCGCGACGGCGTGCTGAAGGGCGAGACACACAAGGCCCTGAAGCTGAAGGAC
GGCGGCCACTACCTGGTGGAGTTCAAGTCCATCTACATGGCCAAGAAGCCCGTGCAGCTGCCCGGCTACT
ACTACGTGGACGCCAAGCTGGACATCACCTCCCACAACGAGGACTACACCATCGTGGAGCAGTACGAGCG
CACCGAGGGCCGCCACCACCTGTTCCTGTAGGCTTGGAATGGATCTTCGATCCCGATCGTTCAAACATTT
GGCAATAAAGTTTCTTAAGATTGAATCCTGTTGCCGGTCTTGCGACGATTATCATATAATTTCTGTTGAA
TTACGTTAAGCATGTAATAATTAACATGTAATGCATGACGTTATTTATGAGATGGGTTTTTATGATTAGA
GTCCCGCAATTATACATTTAATACGCGATAGAAAACAAAATATAGCGCGCAAACTAGGATAAATTATCGC
GCDCGGTGTCATCTATGTTACTAGATCGGGAATTGCCAAGCTAATTCTTGAAGACGAAAGGGCCTCGTGA
TACGCCTATTTTTATAGGTTAATGTCATGATAATAATGGTTTCTTAGACGTCAGGTGGCACTTTTCGGGG
AAATGTGCGCGGAACCCCTATTTGTTTATTTTTCTAAATACATTCAAATATGTATCCGCTCATGAGACAA
TAACCCTGATAAATGCTTCAATAATGGGACCGACTCGCGCTTGAGACGAAGCTTGACAGGATATATTGGC
GGGTAAACTAAGTCGCTGTATGTGTTTGTTTGAGATCTCATGTGAGCAAAAGGCCAGCAAAAGGCCAGGA
ACCGTAAAAAGGCCGCGTTGCTGGCGTTTTTCCATAGGCTCCGCCCCCCTGACGAGCATCACAAAAATCG
ACGCTCAAGTCAGAGGTGGCGAAACCCGACAGGACTATAAAGATACCAGGCGTTTCCCCCTGGAAGCTCC
CTCGTGCGCTCTCCTGTTCCGACCCTGCCGCTTACCGGATACCTGTCCGCCTTTCTCCCTTCGGGAAGCG
TGGCGCTTTCTCATAGCTCACGCTGTAGGTATCTCAGTTCGGTGTAGGTCGTTCGCTCCAAGCTGGGCTG
TGTGCACGAACCCCCCGTTCAGCCCGACCGCTGCGCCTTATCCGGTAACTATCGTCTTGAGTCCAACCCG
GTAAGACACGACTTATCGCCACTGGCAGCAGCCACTGGTAACAGGATTAGCAGAGCGAGGTATGTAGGCG
GTGCTACAGAGTTCTTGAAGTGGTGGCCTAACTACGGCTACACTAGAAGAACAGTATTTGGTATCTGCGC
TCTGCTGAAGCCAGTTACCTTCGGAAGAAGAGTTGGTAGCTCTTGATCCGGCAAACAAACCACCGCTGGT
AGCGGTGGTTTTTTTGTTTGCAAGCAGCAGATTACGCGCAGAAAAAAAGGATCTCAAGAAGATCCTTTGA
TCTTTTCTACGGGGTCTGACGCTCAGTGGAACGAAAACTCACGTTAAGGGATTTTGGTCATGAGATTATC
AAAAAGGATCTTCACCTAGATCCTTTTAAATTAAAAATGAAGTTTTAAATCAATCTAAAGTATATATGTG
TAACATTGGTCTAGTGATTAGAAAAACTCATCGAGCATCAAATGAAACTGCAATTTATTCATATCAGGAT
TATCAATACCATATTTTTGAAAAAGCCGTTTCTGTAATGAAGGAGAAAACTCACCGAGGCAGTTCCATAG
GATGGCAAGATCCTGGTATCGGTCTGCGATTCCGACTCGTCCAACATCAATACAACCTATTAATTTCCCC
TCGTCAAAAATAAGGTTATCAAGTGAGAAATCACCATGAGTGACGACTGAATCCGGTGAGAATGGCAAAA
GTTTATGCATTTCTTTCCAGACTTGTTCAACAGGCCAGCCATTACGCTCGTCATCAAAATCACTCGCATC
AACCAAACCGTTATTCATTCGTGATTGCGCCTGAGCGAGTCGAAATACGCGATCGCTGTTAAAAGGACAA
TTACAAACAGGAATCGAATGCAACCGGCGCAGGAACACTGCCAGCGCATCAACAATATTTTCACCTGAAT
CAGGATATTCTTCTAATACCTGGAATGCTGTTTTCCCTGGGATCGCAGTGGTGAGTAACCATGCATCATC
AGGAGTACGGATAAAATGCTTGATGGTCGGAAGAGGCATAAATTCCGTCAGCCAGTTTAGTCTGACCATC
TCATCTGTAACAACATTGGCAACGCTACCTTTGCCATGTTTCAGAAACAACTCTGGCGCATCGGGCTTCC
CATACAATCGGTAGATTGTCGCACCTGATTGCCCGACATTATCGCGAGCCCATTTATACCCATATAAATC
AGCATCCATGTTGGAATTTAATCGCGGCCTTGAGCAAGACGTTTCCCGTTGAATATGGCTCATAACACCC
CTTGTATTACTGTTTATGTAAGCAGACAGTTTTATTGTTCATGATGATATATTTTTATCTTGTGCAATGT
AACATCAGAGATTTTGAGACACAACGTGGCTTTGTTGAATAAATCGAACTTTTGCTGAGTTGAAGGATCA
GATCACGCATCTTCCCGACAACGCAGACCGTTCCGTGGCAAAGCAAAAGTTCAAAATCACCAACTGGTCC
ACCTACAACAAAGCTCTCATCAACCGTGGCTCCCTCACTTTCTGGCTGGATGATGGGGCGATTCAGGCGA
TCCCCATCCAACAGCCCGCCGTCGAGCGGGCTTTTTTATCCCCGGAAGCCTGTGGATAGAGGGTAGTTAT
CCACGTGAAACCGCTAATGCCCCGCAAAGCCTTGATTCACGGGGCTTTCCGGCCCGCTCCAAAAACTATC
CACGTGAAATCGCTAATCAGGGTACGTGAAATCGCTAATCGGAGTACGTGAAATCGCTAATAAGGTCACG
TGAAATCGCTAATCAAAAAGGCACGTGAGAACGCTAATAGCCCTTTCAGATCAACAGCTTGCAAACACCC
CTCGCTCCGGCAAGTAGTTACAGCAAGTAGTATGTTCAATTAGCTTTTCAATTATGAATATATATATCAA
TTATTGGTCGCCCTTGGCTTGTGGACAATGCGCTACGCGCACCGGCTCCGCCCGTGGACAACCGCAAGCG
GTTGCCCACCGTCGAGCGCCAGCGCCTTTGCCCACAACCCGGCGGCCGGCCGCAACAGATCGTTTTATAA
ATTTTTTTTTTTGAAAAAGAAAAAGCCCGAAAGGCGGCAACCTCTCGGGCTTCTGGATTTCCGATCCCCG
GAATTAGATCTTGGCAGGATATATTGTGGTGTAACAAGCTTCGTCTCAGTCA
