>Addgene plasmid #68220 | pEGB 35S:DsRed:Tnos (GB0361) | addgene partial sequence | sequence record 128357 | NOSterm-F 5'-agcgcgcaaactaggataaa-3'
GCTAATTCTTGAAGACGAAAGGGCCTCGTGATACGCCTATTTTTATAGGTTAATGTCATGATAATAATGG
TTTCTTAGACGTCAGGTGGCACTTTTCGGGGAAATGTGCGCGGAACCCCTATTTGTTTATTTTTCTAAAT
ACATTCAAATATGTATCCGCTCATGAGACAATAACCCTGATAAATGCTTCAATAATGGGACCGACTCGCG
CTTGAGACGAAGCTTGACAGGATATATTGGCGGGTAAACTAAGTCGCTGTATGTGTTTGTTTGAGATCTC
ATGTGAGCAAAAGGCCAGCAAAAGGCCAGGAACCGTAAAAAGGCCGCGTTGCTGGCGTTTTTCCATAGGC
TCCGCCCCCCTGACGAGCATCACAAAAATCGACGCTCAAGTCAGAGGTGGCGAAACCCGACAGGACTATA
AAGATACCAGGCGTTTCCCCCTGGAAGCTCCCTCGTGCGCTCTCCTGTTCCGACCCTGCCGCTTACCGGA
TACCTGTCCGCCTTTCTCCCTTCGGGAAGCGTGGCGCTTTCTCATAGCTCACGCTGTAGGTATCTCAGTT
CGGTGTAGGTCGTTCGCTCCAAGCTGGGCTGTGTGCACGAACCCCCCGTTCAGCCCGACCGCTGCGCCTT
ATCCGGTAACTATCGTCTTGAGTCCAACCCGGTAAGACACGACTTATCGCCACTGGCAGCAGCCACTGGT
AACAGGATTAGCAGAGCGAGGTATGTAGGCGGTGCTACAGAGTTCTTGAAGTGGTGGCCTAACTACGGCT
ACACTAGAAGAACAGTATTTGGTATCTGCGCTCTGCTGAAGCCAGTTA
