>Addgene plasmid #68220 | pEGB 35S:DsRed:Tnos (GB0361) | addgene partial sequence | sequence record 128359 | CamV35S-R 5'-gccaccttccttttctactgtc-3'
TCCGAGGAGGTTTCCCGATATTACCCTTTGTTGAAAAGTCTCAATAGCCCTTTGGTCTTCTGAGACTGTA
TCTTTGATATTCTTGGAGTAGACGAGAGTGTCGTGCTCCACCATGTTGACGAAGATTTTCTTCTTGTCAT
TGAGTCGTAAAAGACTCTGTATGAACTGTTCGCCAGTCTTCACGGCGAGTTCTGTTAGATCCTCGATCTG
AATTTTTGACTCCATGGCCTTTGATTCAGTAGGAACTACTTTCTTAGAGACTCCAATCTCTATTACTTGC
CTTGGTTTATGAAGCAAGCCTTGAATCGTCCATACTGGAATAGTACTTCTGATCTTGAGAAATATATCTT
TCTCTGTGTTCTTGATGCAGTTAGTCCTGAATCTTTTGACTGCATCTTTAACCTTCTTGGGAAGGTATTT
GATCTCCTGGAGATTATTACTCGGGTAGATCGTCTTGATCAGACCTGCCGCGTAGGCCTCTCTAACCATC
TGTGGGTCAGCATTCTTTCTGAAATTGAAGAGGCTAATCTTCTCATTATCGGTGGTGAACATGGTATCGT
CACCTTCTCCGTCGAACTTTCTTCCTAGATCGTAGAGATAGAGAAAGTCGTCCATGGTGATCTCCGGGGC
AAAGGAGATCAGCTTGGCTCTAGTCTCCTGACTGAGACGAAGCTTGTTACACCACAATATATCCTGCCAA
GATCTAATTCCGGGGATCGGAAATCCAGAAGCCCGAGAGGTTGCCGCCTTTCGGGCTTTTTCTTTTTCAA
AAAA
