>Addgene plasmid #68220 | pEGB 35S:DsRed:Tnos (GB0361) | addgene partial sequence | sequence record 128562 | 35S-promoter 5'-CTATCCTTCGCAAGACCCTTC-3'
TTTGGAGAGGACTCCGGTATTTTTACAACAATTACCACAACAAAACAAACAACAAACAACATTACAATTT
ACTATTCTAGTCGAAATGGCCTCCTCCGAGAACGTCATCACCGAGTTCATGCGCTTCAAGGTGCGCATGG
AGGGCACCGTGAACGGCCACGAGTTCGAGATCGAGGGCGAGGGCGAGGGCCGCCCCTACGAGGGCCACAA
CACCGTGAAGCTGAAGGTGACCAAGGGCGGCCCCCTGCCCTTCGCCTGGGACATCCTGTCCCCCCAGTTC
CAGTACGGCTCCAAGGTGTACGTGAAGCACCCCGCCGACATCCCCGACTACAAGAAGCTGTCCTTCCCCG
AGGGCTTCAAGTGGGAGCGCGTGATGAACTTCGAGGACGGCGGCGTGGCGACCGTGACCCAGGACTCCTC
CCTGCAGGACGGCTGCTTCATCTACAAGGTGAAGTTCATCGGCGTGAACTTCCCCTCCGACGGCCCCGTG
ATGCAGAAGAAGACGATGGGCTGGGAGGCCTCCACCGAGCGCCTGTACCCCCGCGACGGCGTGCTGAAGG
GCGAGACACACAAGGCCCTGAAGCTGAAGGACGGCGGCCACTACCTGGTGGAGTTCAAGTCCATCTACAT
GGCCAAGAAGCCCGTGCAGCTGCCCGGCTACTACTACGTGGACGCCAAGCTGGACATCACCTCCCACAAC
GAGGACTACACCATCGTGGAGCAGTACGAGCGCACCGAGGGCCGCCACCACCTGTTCCTGTAGGCTTGGA
ATGGATCTTCGATCCCGATCGTTCAAACATTTGGCAATAAAGTTTCTTAAGATTGAATCCTGTTGCCGG
